>Addgene plasmid #18007 | pLPC TRF2 deltaM | addgene partial sequence | sequence record 23862 | 18007 with CMV-F
TTTAGCAGAGCTCTCTGGCTACTAGAGAACCCACTGCTTACTGGCTTATCGAAATTAATACCACTCACTA
TAGGGAGACCCAAGCTTGGTACCGAGCTCGGATCCCGGACACGATGGCGGGAGGAGGCGGGAGTAGCGAC
GGCAGCGGGCGGGCAGCTGGCAGGCGGGCGTCCCGCAGTANCGGGCGGGCCCGGCGGGGGCGCCACGAGC
CGGGGCTGGGGGGCCCGGCGGAGCGCGGCGCGGGGGAGGCACGGCTGGAAGAGGCAGTCAATCGCTGGGT
GCTCAAGTTCTACTTCCACGAGGCGCTGCGGGCCTTTCGGGGTAGCCGGTACGGGGACTTCAGACAGATC
CGGGACATCATGCANGCTTTGCTTGTCAGGCCCTTGGGGAAGGAGCACACCGTGTCCCGATTGCTGCGGG
TTATGCAGTGTCTGTCGCGGATTGAAGAAGGGGAAAATTTAGACTGTTCCTTTGATATGGAGGCTGAGCT
CACACCACTGGAATCAGCTATCAATGTGCTGGAGATGATTAAAACGGAATTTACACTGACAGAAGCAGTG
GTCGAATCCNGTAGAAAACTGGTCAAGGAAGCTGCTGTCATTATTTGTATCAANAAANAAAATTNAANAA
GGCTTCNAAAAATTTTGAAAAAACATATCGCCAAGGACCCCACAACTCAGAAGCTGAGAAATGATTTCCN
TAAATTTTTTNCAAAAAAAANAACTGCCCCATCCTGTTATCCAGAACTTTTCTATNGACCTTCCAGCAGA
GATGCTGCGCTTC
