[The description below was written by a language model from this plasmid's Addgene catalogue record.]
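Description:
pLPC TRF2 deltaM is a retroviral expression plasmid built on the pLPC backbone (about 5.6 kb without insert) for delivering a truncated form of the human telomere protein TRF2 into mammalian cells. It is maintained in E. coli as a high-copy plasmid under ampicillin selection, and it carries a puromycin marker so that transduced mammalian cells can be selected. As a retroviral vector, it is meant to be packaged into viral particles that stably integrate the expression cassette into target cells. No feature table is provided, and the catalogue fields do not name the promoter driving the insert, the viral elements, or any epitope tag.

The insert is a 1,368 bp fragment of human TERF2 (TTAGGG repeat binding factor 2), cloned between BamHI and EcoRI sites that both remain intact. It lacks the C-terminal Myb domain, recorded as a deletion of amino acids 454–500. The Myb domain is the part of TRF2 that binds duplex telomeric TTAGGG repeats, so this mutant would be expected to lack direct telomeric DNA binding while keeping the more N-terminal portions of the protein.

The associated publication concerns senescence triggered by altered telomere state rather than telomere loss, and the depositor also points to a later study. This suggests use in dissecting the contributions of TRF2 domains to telomere protection through stable expression of deletion alleles in cultured cells. The record does not spell out the specific experimental role of this allele.
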