Addgene plasmid #18007: pLPC TRF2 deltaM
Depositing lab: Titia de Lange. Depositing organization: Rockefeller University. Publication: Senescence induced by altered telomere state, not telomere loss. Karlseder J, Smogorzewska A, de Lange T. Science. 2002 Mar 29. 295(5564):2446-9. 10.1126/science.1069523 PubMed 11923537.
Backbone
  Vector backbone: pLPC
  Backbone size w/o insert (bp): 5600
  Vector type: Retroviral
  Selectable markers: Puromycin
Growth in bacteria
  Bacterial resistance: Ampicillin, 100 μg/mL
  Growth temperature: 37°C
  Growth strain: DH5alpha
  Copy number: High Copy
Gene/Insert
  Gene/Insert name: hTRF2 (alt names: human TTAGGG repeat binding factor 2; 2453; TERF2)
  Species: H. sapiens (human)
  Insert size (bp): 1368
  Mutation: Deleted Myb Domain (aa454-500)
  Entrez Gene: TERF2 (a.k.a. TRBF2, TRF2)
  Cloning method: Restriction Enzyme; 5′ cloning site BamHI (not destroyed); 3′ cloning site EcoRI (not destroyed)
  Sequencing primers: 5′ taggcgtgtacggtggga; 3′ cttgccaaacctacaggt
Terms and licenses: Academic/Nonprofit Terms; Industry Terms: Not Available to Industry
Depositor comments: {Wang et al., 2004, Cell, 119, 355-68}
How to cite: pLPC TRF2 deltaM was a gift from Titia de Lange (Addgene plasmid # 18007 ; http://n2t.net/addgene:18007 ; RRID:Addgene_18007)
